Addgene plasmid #218524: plentiCRISPR-v2 Puro KIAA0141/DELE1_sg1
Purpose: sgRNA targeting human KIAA0141/DELE1
Depositing lab: Kivanc Birsoy. Depositing organization: Rockefeller University. Publication: Integrative genetic analysis identifies FLVCR1 as a plasma-membrane choline transporter in mammals. Kenny TC, Khan A, Son Y, Yue L, Heissel S, Sharma A, Pasolli HA, Liu Y, Gamazon ER, Alwaseem H, Hite RK, Birsoy K. Cell Metab. 2023 Jun 6;35(6):1057-1071.e12. doi: 10.1016/j.cmet.2023.04.003. Epub 2023 Apr 25. PubMed 37100056.
Backbone
  Vector backbone: plentiCRISPR-v2 Puro
  Vector type: Lentiviral, CRISPR
  Selectable markers: Puromycin
Growth in bacteria
  Bacterial resistance: Ampicillin, 100 μg/mL
  Growth temperature: 37°C
  Growth strain: NEB Stable
  Copy number: Unknown
Gene/Insert
  Gene/Insert name: DELE1 (alt name: KIAA0141)
  gRNA/shRNA sequence: 5’-GAGCAGTGTTCTACCCGCTG-3’
  Species: H. sapiens (human)
  Entrez Gene: DELE1 (a.k.a. DELE, DELE1(L), KIAA0141)
Terms and licenses: Academic/Nonprofit Terms; Industry Terms: Not Available to Industry
How to cite: plentiCRISPR-v2 Puro KIAA0141/DELE1_sg1 was a gift from Kivanc Birsoy (Addgene plasmid # 218524 ; http://n2t.net/addgene:218524 ; RRID:Addgene_218524)
