[The description below was written by a language model from this plasmid's Addgene catalogue record and pLannotate feature annotations shown in this document.]
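Description:
plentiCRISPR-v2 Puro KIAA0141/DELE1_sg1 is an all-in-one lentiviral CRISPR plasmid built on the plentiCRISPR-v2 Puro backbone, carrying a single guide RNA directed against human DELE1 (also known as KIAA0141). It is propagated in E. coli through a high-copy ColE1/pUC-type origin with ampicillin selection (AmpR), and the backbone also contains an f1 origin and an SV40/EM7-driven bleomycin/Zeocin resistance cassette that lies outside the viral transfer region. The sequenced record is about 13 kb.

The transfer cassette is of the self-inactivating HIV-1 type. A CMV enhancer/promoter fused to a truncated 5' LTR drives genomic RNA production in packaging cells. It is followed by the Ψ packaging signal with a gag fragment, the RRE for Rev-dependent nuclear export, and the cPPT/CTS. The cassette ends in a ΔU3 3' LTR, with a bGH polyadenylation signal downstream. Between the LTRs, a human U6 RNA polymerase III promoter expresses the DELE1-targeting spacer joined to the S. pyogenes tracrRNA-derived scaffold. An EF-1α core promoter drives S. pyogenes Cas9, followed by the puromycin N-acetyltransferase coding sequence and a WPRE to boost transcript expression. The element linking Cas9 and PuroR is not annotated in the feature table.

After packaging and transduction, integrated cells can be selected with puromycin and express both Cas9 and the guide. This produces double-strand breaks at DELE1, and the plasmid is typically used to generate knockouts in human cells.
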