Features (pLannotate 1.2.2; 33 found; start..end, strand, type, name):
    217..397     +  LTR            5' LTR (truncated): truncated 5' long terminal repeat (LTR) from HIV-1
    444..569     +  misc_feature   HIV-1 Ψ: packaging signal of human immunodeficiency virus type 1
    553..916     +  CDS            HIV-1 gag (fragment): gag protein from human immunodeficiency virus 1; gag
   1062..1295    +  misc_feature   RRE: The Rev response element (RRE) of HIV-1 allows for Rev-dependent mRNA export from the nucleus to the cytoplasm.
   1672..1772    +  CDS            Rev (fragment): human immunodeficiency virus 1 (HIV-1) Rev protein; rev; enhances nuclear export of unspliced and incompletely spliced viral mRNAs
   1822..1939    +  misc_feature   cPPT/CTS: central polypurine tract and central termination sequence of HIV-1
   1990..2230    +  promoter       U6 promoter: RNA polymerase III promoter for human U6 snRNA
   2277..2344    +  misc_RNA       tracrRNA (fragment): trans-activating CRISPR RNA for the Streptococcus pyogenes CRISPR/Cas9 system
   2362..2380    +  CDS            small t antigen (fragment): SV40 (simian virus 40) small t antigen
   2406..2617    +  promoter       EF-1α core promoter: core promoter for human elongation factor EF-1α
   2642..6745    +  CDS            Cas9: Cas9 (Csn1) endonuclease from the Streptococcus pyogenes Type II CRISPR/Cas system generates RNA-guided double strand breaks in DNA
   6883..7480    +  CDS            PuroR (fragment): puromycin N-acetyltransferase; pac from Streptomyces; confers resistance to puromycin
   7496..8084    +  misc_feature   WPRE: woodchuck hepatitis virus posttranscriptional regulatory element
   8135..8154    +  misc_feature   cPPT/CTS (fragment): central polypurine tract and central termination sequence of HIV-1
   8156..8389    +  LTR            3' LTR (ΔU3): self-inactivating 3' long terminal repeat (LTR) from HIV-1
   8421..8645    +  polyA_signal   bGH poly(A) signal: bovine growth hormone polyadenylation signal
   8649..8670    +  promoter       SV40 promoter (fragment): SV40 enhancer and early promoter
   8691..9119    +  rep_origin     f1 ori (sequence partly withheld): f1 bacteriophage origin of replication; arrow indicates direction of (+) strand synthesis
   9133..9462    +  promoter       SV40 promoter: SV40 enhancer and early promoter
   9510..9557    +  promoter       EM7 promoter: synthetic bacterial promoter&nbsp
   9576..9950    +  CDS            BleoR: antibiotic-binding protein; Sh ble from Streptoalloteichus hindustanus; confers resistance to bleomycin, phleomycin, and Zeocin™
   9960..10085   +  CDS            ble (fragment): BLE_KLEPN - Experimental evidence at protein level: Swiss-Prot protein existence level 1. Binding protein with a strong affinity to the bleomycin family of antibiotics. Binds to CL990; an antimitotic-antibiotic compound. From Klebsiella pneumoniae.
  10080..10201   +  polyA_signal   SV40 poly(A) signal: SV40 polyadenylation signal
  10272..10294   -  protein_bind   lac operator (fragment): The lac repressor binds to the lac operator to inhibit transcription in E. coli. This inhibition can be relieved by adding lactose or isopropyl-β-D-thiogalactopyranoside (IPTG). lac repressor encoded by lacI
  10298..10328   -  promoter       lac promoter: promoter for the E. coli lac operon
  10343..10364   -  protein_bind   CAP binding site: CAP binding activates transcription in the presence of cAMP. E. coli catabolite activator protein
  10377..10469   -  CDS            lacI (fragment): lac repressor; lacI; The lac repressor binds to the lac operator to inhibit transcription in E. coli. This inhibition can be relieved by adding lactose or isopropyl-β-D-thiogalactopyranoside (IPTG).
  10652..11240   -  rep_origin     ori: high-copy-number ColE1/pMB1/pBR322/pUC origin of replication
  11411..12271   -  CDS            AmpR: β-lactamase; bla; confers resistance to ampicillin, carbenicillin, and related antibiotics
  12272..12376   -  promoter       AmpR promoter: bla
  12435..12487   -  misc_feature   bom (fragment): basis of mobility region from pBR322
  12642..13021   +  enhancer       CMV enhancer: human cytomegalovirus immediate early enhancer
  13022..199     +  promoter       CMV promoter (across the origin): human cytomegalovirus (CMV) immediate early promoter
>Addgene plasmid #218524 | plentiCRISPR-v2 Puro KIAA0141/DELE1_sg1 | addgene full sequence | sequence record 440951 | Addgene NGS Result
TGATGCGGTTTTGGCAGTACATCAATGGGCGTGGATAGCGGTTTGACTCACGGGGATTTCCAAGTCTCCA
CCCCATTGACGTCAATGGGAGTTTGTTTTGGCACCAAAATCAACGGGACTTTCCAAAATGTCGTAACAAC
TCCGCCCCATTGACGCAAATGGGCGGTAGGCGTGTACGGTGGGAGGTCTATATAAGCAGCGCGTTTTGCC
TGTACTGGGTCTCTCTGGTTAGACCAGATCTGAGCCTGGGAGCTCTCTGGCTAACTAGGGAACCCACTGC
TTAAGCCTCAATAAAGCTTGCCTTGAGTGCTTCAAGTAGTGTGTGCCCGTCTGTTGTGTGACTCTGGTAA
CTAGAGATCCCTCAGACCCTTTTAGTCAGTGTGGAAAATCTCTAGCAGTGGCGCCCGAACAGGGACTTGA
AAGCGAAAGGGAAACCAGAGGAGCTCTCTCGACGCAGGACTCGGCTTGCTGAAGCGCGCACGGCAAGAGG
CGAGGGGCGGCGACTGGTGAGTACGCCAAAAATTTTGACTAGCGGAGGCTAGAAGGAGAGAGATGGGTGC
GAGAGCGTCAGTATTAAGCGGGGGAGAATTAGATCGCGATGGGAAAAAATTCGGTTAAGGCCAGGGGGAA
AGAAAAAATATAAATTAAAACATATAGTATGGGCAAGCAGGGAGCTAGAACGATTCGCAGTTAATCCTGG
CCTGTTAGAAACATCAGAAGGCTGTAGACAAATACTGGGACAGCTACAACCATCCCTTCAGACAGGATCA
GAAGAACTTAGATCATTATATAATACAGTAGCAACCCTCTATTGTGTGCATCAAAGGATAGAGATAAAAG
ACACCAAGGAAGCTTTAGACAAGATAGAGGAAGAGCAAAACAAAAGTAAGACCACCGCACAGCAAGCGGC
CGCTGATCTTCAGACCTGGAGGAGGAGATATGAGGGACAATTGGAGAAGTGAATTATATAAATATAAAGT
AGTAAAAATTGAACCATTAGGAGTAGCACCCACCAAGGCAAAGAGAAGAGTGGTGCAGAGAGAAAAAAGA
GCAGTGGGAATAGGAGCTTTGTTCCTTGGGTTCTTGGGAGCAGCAGGAAGCACTATGGGCGCAGCGTCAA
TGACGCTGACGGTACAGGCCAGACAATTATTGTCTGGTATAGTGCAGCAGCAGAACAATTTGCTGAGGGC
TATTGAGGCGCAACAGCATCTGTTGCAACTCACAGTCTGGGGCATCAAGCAGCTCCAGGCAAGAATCCTG
GCTGTGGAAAGATACCTAAAGGATCAACAGCTCCTGGGGATTTGGGGTTGCTCTGGAAAACTCATTTGCA
CCACTGCTGTGCCTTGGAATGCTAGTTGGAGTAATAAATCTCTGGAACAGATTTGGAATCACACGACCTG
GATGGAGTGGGACAGAGAAATTAACAATTACACAAGCTTAATACACTCCTTAATTGAAGAATCGCAAAAC
CAGCAAGAAAAGAATGAACAAGAATTATTGGAATTAGATAAATGGGCAAGTTTGTGGAATTGGTTTAACA
TAACAAATTGGCTGTGGTATATAAAATTATTCATAATGATAGTAGGAGGCTTGGTAGGTTTAAGAATAGT
TTTTGCTGTACTTTCTATAGTGAATAGAGTTAGGCAGGGATATTCACCATTATCGTTTCAGACCCACCTC
CCAACCCCGAGGGGACCCGACAGGCCCGAAGGAATAGAAGAAGAAGGTGGAGAGAGAGACAGAGACAGAT
CCATTCGATTAGTGAACGGATCGGCACTGCGTGCGCCAATTCTGCAGACAAATGGCAGTATTCATCCACA
ATTTTAAAAGAAAAGGGGGGATTGGGGGGTACAGTGCAGGGGAAAGAATAGTAGACATAATAGCAACAGA
CATACAAACTAAAGAATTACAAAAACAAATTACAAAAATTCAAAATTTTCGGGTTTATTACAGGGACAGC
AGAGATCCAGTTTGGTTAATTAAGGTACCGAGGGCCTATTTCCCATGATTCCTTCATATTTGCATATACG
ATACAAGGCTGTTAGAGAGATAATTAGAATTAATTTGACTGTAAACACAAAGATATTAGTACAAAATACG
TGACGTAGAAAGTAATAATTTCTTGGGTAGTTTGCAGTTTTAAAATTATGTTTTAAAATGGACTATCATA
TGCTTACCGTAACTTGAAAGTATTTCGATTTCTTGGCTTTATATATCTTGTGGAAAGGACGAAACACCGA
GCAGTGTTCTACCCGCTGGTTTAAGAGCTATGCTGGAAACAGCATAGCAAGTTTAAATAAGGCTAGTCCG
TTATCAACTTGAAAAAGTGGCACCGAGTCGGTGCTTTTTTGAATTCGCTAGCTAGGTCTTGAAAGGAGTG
GGAATTGGCTCCGGTGCCCGTCAGTGGGCAGAGCGCACATCGCCCACAGTCCCCGAGAAGTTGGGGGGAG
GGGTCGGCAATTGATCCGGTGCCTAGAGAAGGTGGCGCGGGGTAAACTGGGAAAGTGATGTCGTGTACTG
GCTCCGCCTTTTTCCCGAGGGTGGGGGAGAACCGTATATAAGTGCAGTAGTCGCCGTGAACGTTCTTTTT
CGCAACGGGTTTGCCGCCAGAACACAGGACCGGTTCTAGAGCGCTGCCACCATGGACAAGAAGTACAGCA
TCGGCCTGGACATCGGCACCAACTCTGTGGGCTGGGCCGTGATCACCGACGAGTACAAGGTGCCCAGCAA
GAAATTCAAGGTGCTGGGCAACACCGACCGGCACAGCATCAAGAAGAACCTGATCGGAGCCCTGCTGTTC
GACAGCGGCGAAACAGCCGAGGCCACCCGGCTGAAGAGAACCGCCAGAAGAAGATACACCAGACGGAAGA
ACCGGATCTGCTATCTGCAAGAGATCTTCAGCAACGAGATGGCCAAGGTGGACGACAGCTTCTTCCACAG
ACTGGAAGAGTCCTTCCTGGTGGAAGAGGATAAGAAGCACGAGCGGCACCCCATCTTCGGCAACATCGTG
GACGAGGTGGCCTACCACGAGAAGTACCCCACCATCTACCACCTGAGAAAGAAACTGGTGGACAGCACCG
ACAAGGCCGACCTGCGGCTGATCTATCTGGCCCTGGCCCACATGATCAAGTTCCGGGGCCACTTCCTGAT
CGAGGGCGACCTGAACCCCGACAACAGCGACGTGGACAAGCTGTTCATCCAGCTGGTGCAGACCTACAAC
CAGCTGTTCGAGGAAAACCCCATCAACGCCAGCGGCGTGGACGCCAAGGCCATCCTGTCTGCCAGACTGA
GCAAGAGCAGACGGCTGGAAAATCTGATCGCCCAGCTGCCCGGCGAGAAGAAGAATGGCCTGTTCGGAAA
CCTGATTGCCCTGAGCCTGGGCCTGACCCCCAACTTCAAGAGCAACTTCGACCTGGCCGAGGATGCCAAA
CTGCAGCTGAGCAAGGACACCTACGACGACGACCTGGACAACCTGCTGGCCCAGATCGGCGACCAGTACG
CCGACCTGTTTCTGGCCGCCAAGAACCTGTCCGACGCCATCCTGCTGAGCGACATCCTGAGAGTGAACAC
CGAGATCACCAAGGCCCCCCTGAGCGCCTCTATGATCAAGAGATACGACGAGCACCACCAGGACCTGACC
CTGCTGAAAGCTCTCGTGCGGCAGCAGCTGCCTGAGAAGTACAAAGAGATTTTCTTCGACCAGAGCAAGA
ACGGCTACGCCGGCTACATTGACGGCGGAGCCAGCCAGGAAGAGTTCTACAAGTTCATCAAGCCCATCCT
GGAAAAGATGGACGGCACCGAGGAACTGCTCGTGAAGCTGAACAGAGAGGACCTGCTGCGGAAGCAGCGG
ACCTTCGACAACGGCAGCATCCCCCACCAGATCCACCTGGGAGAGCTGCACGCCATTCTGCGGCGGCAGG
AAGATTTTTACCCATTCCTGAAGGACAACCGGGAAAAGATCGAGAAGATCCTGACCTTCCGCATCCCCTA
CTACGTGGGCCCTCTGGCCAGGGGAAACAGCAGATTCGCCTGGATGACCAGAAAGAGCGAGGAAACCATC
ACCCCCTGGAACTTCGAGGAAGTGGTGGACAAGGGCGCTTCCGCCCAGAGCTTCATCGAGCGGATGACCA
ACTTCGATAAGAACCTGCCCAACGAGAAGGTGCTGCCCAAGCACAGCCTGCTGTACGAGTACTTCACCGT
GTATAACGAGCTGACCAAAGTGAAATACGTGACCGAGGGAATGAGAAAGCCCGCCTTCCTGAGCGGCGAG
CAGAAAAAGGCCATCGTGGACCTGCTGTTCAAGACCAACCGGAAAGTGACCGTGAAGCAGCTGAAAGAGG
ACTACTTCAAGAAAATCGAGTGCTTCGACTCCGTGGAAATCTCCGGCGTGGAAGATCGGTTCAACGCCTC
CCTGGGCACATACCACGATCTGCTGAAAATTATCAAGGACAAGGACTTCCTGGACAATGAGGAAAACGAG
GACATTCTGGAAGATATCGTGCTGACCCTGACACTGTTTGAGGACAGAGAGATGATCGAGGAACGGCTGA
AAACCTATGCCCACCTGTTCGACGACAAAGTGATGAAGCAGCTGAAGCGGCGGAGATACACCGGCTGGGG
CAGGCTGAGCCGGAAGCTGATCAACGGCATCCGGGACAAGCAGTCCGGCAAGACAATCCTGGATTTCCTG
AAGTCCGACGGCTTCGCCAACAGAAACTTCATGCAGCTGATCCACGACGACAGCCTGACCTTTAAAGAGG
ACATCCAGAAAGCCCAGGTGTCCGGCCAGGGCGATAGCCTGCACGAGCACATTGCCAATCTGGCCGGCAG
CCCCGCCATTAAGAAGGGCATCCTGCAGACAGTGAAGGTGGTGGACGAGCTCGTGAAAGTGATGGGCCGG
CACAAGCCCGAGAACATCGTGATCGAAATGGCCAGAGAGAACCAGACCACCCAGAAGGGACAGAAGAACA
GCCGCGAGAGAATGAAGCGGATCGAAGAGGGCATCAAAGAGCTGGGCAGCCAGATCCTGAAAGAACACCC
CGTGGAAAACACCCAGCTGCAGAACGAGAAGCTGTACCTGTACTACCTGCAGAATGGGCGGGATATGTAC
GTGGACCAGGAACTGGACATCAACCGGCTGTCCGACTACGATGTGGACCATATCGTGCCTCAGAGCTTTC
TGAAGGACGACTCCATCGACAACAAGGTGCTGACCAGAAGCGACAAGAACCGGGGCAAGAGCGACAACGT
GCCCTCCGAAGAGGTCGTGAAGAAGATGAAGAACTACTGGCGGCAGCTGCTGAACGCCAAGCTGATTACC
CAGAGAAAGTTCGACAATCTGACCAAGGCCGAGAGAGGCGGCCTGAGCGAACTGGATAAGGCCGGCTTCA
TCAAGAGACAGCTGGTGGAAACCCGGCAGATCACAAAGCACGTGGCACAGATCCTGGACTCCCGGATGAA
CACTAAGTACGACGAGAATGACAAGCTGATCCGGGAAGTGAAAGTGATCACCCTGAAGTCCAAGCTGGTG
TCCGATTTCCGGAAGGATTTCCAGTTTTACAAAGTGCGCGAGATCAACAACTACCACCACGCCCACGACG
CCTACCTGAACGCCGTCGTGGGAACCGCCCTGATCAAAAAGTACCCTAAGCTGGAAAGCGAGTTCGTGTA
CGGCGACTACAAGGTGTACGACGTGCGGAAGATGATCGCCAAGAGCGAGCAGGAAATCGGCAAGGCTACC
GCCAAGTACTTCTTCTACAGCAACATCATGAACTTTTTCAAGACCGAGATTACCCTGGCCAACGGCGAGA
TCCGGAAGCGGCCTCTGATCGAGACAAACGGCGAAACCGGGGAGATCGTGTGGGATAAGGGCCGGGATTT
TGCCACCGTGCGGAAAGTGCTGAGCATGCCCCAAGTGAATATCGTGAAAAAGACCGAGGTGCAGACAGGC
GGCTTCAGCAAAGAGTCTATCCTGCCCAAGAGGAACAGCGATAAGCTGATCGCCAGAAAGAAGGACTGGG
ACCCTAAGAAGTACGGCGGCTTCGACAGCCCCACCGTGGCCTATTCTGTGCTGGTGGTGGCCAAAGTGGA
AAAGGGCAAGTCCAAGAAACTGAAGAGTGTGAAAGAGCTGCTGGGGATCACCATCATGGAAAGAAGCAGC
TTCGAGAAGAATCCCATCGACTTTCTGGAAGCCAAGGGCTACAAAGAAGTGAAAAAGGACCTGATCATCA
AGCTGCCTAAGTACTCCCTGTTCGAGCTGGAAAACGGCCGGAAGAGAATGCTGGCCTCTGCCGGCGAACT
GCAGAAGGGAAACGAACTGGCCCTGCCCTCCAAATATGTGAACTTCCTGTACCTGGCCAGCCACTATGAG
AAGCTGAAGGGCTCCCCCGAGGATAATGAGCAGAAACAGCTGTTTGTGGAACAGCACAAGCACTACCTGG
ACGAGATCATCGAGCAGATCAGCGAGTTCTCCAAGAGAGTGATCCTGGCCGACGCTAATCTGGACAAAGT
GCTGTCCGCCTACAACAAGCACCGGGATAAGCCCATCAGAGAGCAGGCCGAGAATATCATCCACCTGTTT
ACCCTGACCAATCTGGGAGCCCCTGCCGCCTTCAAGTACTTTGACACCACCATCGACCGGAAGAGGTACA
CCAGCACCAAAGAGGTGCTGGACGCCACCCTGATCCACCAGAGCATCACCGGCCTGTACGAGACACGGAT
CGACCTGTCTCAGCTGGGAGGCGACAAGCGACCTGCCGCCACAAAGAAGGCTGGACAGGCTAAGAAGAAG
AAAGATTACAAAGACGATGACGATAAGGGATCCGGCGCAACAAACTTCTCTCTGCTGAAACAAGCCGGAG
ATGTCGAAGAGAATCCTGGACCGACCGAGTACAAGCCCACGGTGCGCCTCGCCACCCGCGACGACGTCCC
CAGGGCCGTACGCACCCTCGCCGCCGCGTTCGCCGACTACCCCGCCACGCGCCACACCGTCGATCCGGAC
CGCCACATCGAGCGGGTCACCGAGCTGCAAGAACTCTTCCTCACGCGCGTCGGGCTCGACATCGGCAAGG
TGTGGGTCGCGGACGACGGCGCCGCGGTGGCGGTCTGGACCACGCCGGAGAGCGTCGAAGCGGGGGCGGT
GTTCGCCGAGATCGGCCCGCGCATGGCCGAGTTGAGCGGTTCCCGGCTGGCCGCGCAGCAACAGATGGAA
GGCCTCCTGGCGCCGCACCGGCCCAAGGAGCCCGCGTGGTTCCTGGCCACCGTCGGAGTCTCGCCCGACC
ACCAGGGCAAGGGTCTGGGCAGCGCCGTCGTGCTCCCCGGAGTGGAGGCGGCCGAGCGCGCCGGGGTGCC
CGCCTTCCTGGAGACCTCCGCGCCCCGCAACCTCCCCTTCTACGAGCGGCTCGGCTTCACCGTCACCGCC
GACGTCGAGGTGCCCGAAGGACCGCGCACCTGGTGCATGACCCGCAAGCCCGGTGCCTGAACGCGTTAAG
TCGACAATCAACCTCTGGATTACAAAATTTGTGAAAGATTGACTGGTATTCTTAACTATGTTGCTCCTTT
TACGCTATGTGGATACGCTGCTTTAATGCCTTTGTATCATGCTATTGCTTCCCGTATGGCTTTCATTTTC
TCCTCCTTGTATAAATCCTGGTTGCTGTCTCTTTATGAGGAGTTGTGGCCCGTTGTCAGGCAACGTGGCG
TGGTGTGCACTGTGTTTGCTGACGCAACCCCCACTGGTTGGGGCATTGCCACCACCTGTCAGCTCCTTTC
CGGGACTTTCGCTTTCCCCCTCCCTATTGCCACGGCGGAACTCATCGCCGCCTGCCTTGCCCGCTGCTGG
ACAGGGGCTCGGCTGTTGGGCACTGACAATTCCGTGGTGTTGTCGGGGAAATCATCGTCCTTTCCTTGGC
TGCTCGCCTGTGTTGCCACCTGGATTCTGCGCGGGACGTCCTTCTGCTACGTCCCTTCGGCCCTCAATCC
AGCGGACCTTCCTTCCCGCGGCCTGCTGCCGGCTCTGCGGCCTCTTCCGCGTCTTCGCCTTCGCCCTCAG
ACGAGTCGGATCTCCCTTTGGGCCGCCTCCCCGCGTCGACTTTAAGACCAATGACTTACAAGGCAGCTGT
AGATCTTAGCCACTTTTTAAAAGAAAAGGGGGGACTGGAAGGGCTAATTCACTCCCAACGAAGACAAGAT
CTGCTTTTTGCTTGTACTGGGTCTCTCTGGTTAGACCAGATCTGAGCCTGGGAGCTCTCTGGCTAACTAG
GGAACCCACTGCTTAAGCCTCAATAAAGCTTGCCTTGAGTGCTTCAAGTAGTGTGTGCCCGTCTGTTGTG
TGACTCTGGTAACTAGAGATCCCTCAGACCCTTTTAGTCAGTGTGGAAAATCTCTAGCAGGGCCCGTTTA
AACCCGCTGATCAGCCTCGACTGTGCCTTCTAGTTGCCAGCCATCTGTTGTTTGCCCCTCCCCCGTGCCT
TCCTTGACCCTGGAAGGTGCCACTCCCACTGTCCTTTCCTAATAAAATGAGGAAATTGCATCGCATTGTC
TGAGTAGGTGTCATTCTATTCTGGGGGGTGGGGTGGGGCAGGACAGCAAGGGGGAGGATTGGGAAGACAA
TAGCAGGCATGCTGGGGATGCGGTGGGCTCTATGGCTTCTGAGGCGGAAAGAACCAGCTGGGGCTCTAGG
GGGTATCCCC
[124 nt withheld, positions 8691-8814]
C
[91 nt withheld, positions 8816-8906]
A
[49 nt withheld, positions 8908-8956]
CCTTTGACGTTGGAGTCCACGTTCTTT
[37 nt withheld, positions 8984-9020]
ACCCTATCTCGGTCTATTCTTTTGATTTATAAGGGATTTTGCCGATTTCGGCCTATTGGTTAAAAAATGA
GCTGATTTAACAAAAATTTAACGCGAATTAATTCTGTGGAATGTGTGTCAGTTAGGGTGTGGAAAGTCCC
CAGGCTCCCCAGCAGGCAGAAGTATGCAAAGCATGCATCTCAATTAGTCAGCAACCAGGTGTGGAAAGTC
CCCAGGCTCCCCAGCAGGCAGAAGTATGCAAAGCATGCATCTCAATTAGTCAGCAACCATAGTCCCGCCC
CTAACTCCGCCCATCCCGCCCCTAACTCCGCCCAGTTCCGCCCATTCTCCGCCCCATGGCTGACTAATTT
TTTTTATTTATGCAGAGGCCGAGGCCGCCTCTGCCTCTGAGCTATTCCAGAAGTAGTGAGGAGGCTTTTT
TGGAGGCCTAGGCTTTTGCAAAAAGCTCCCGGGAGCTTGTATATCCATTTTCGGATCTGATCAGCACGTG
TTGACAATTAATCATCGGCATAGTATATCGGCATAGTATAATACGACAAGGTGAGGAACTAAACCATGGC
CAAGTTGACCAGTGCCGTTCCGGTGCTCACCGCGCGCGACGTCGCCGGAGCGGTCGAGTTCTGGACCGAC
CGGCTCGGGTTCTCCCGGGACTTCGTGGAGGACGACTTCGCCGGTGTGGTCCGGGACGACGTGACCCTGT
TCATCAGCGCGGTCCAGGACCAGGTGGTGCCGGACAACACCCTGGCCTGGGTGTGGGTGCGCGGCCTGGA
CGAGCTGTACGCCGAGTGGTCGGAGGTCGTGTCCACGAACTTCCGGGACGCCTCCGGGCCGGCCATGACC
GAGATCGGCGAGCAGCCGTGGGGGCGGGAGTTCGCCCTGCGCGACCCGGCCGGCAACTGCGTGCACTTCG
TGGCCGAGGAGCAGGACTGACACGTGCTACGAGATTTCGATTCCACCGCCGCCTTCTATGAAAGGTTGGG
CTTCGGAATCGTTTTCCGGGACGCCGGCTGGATGATCCTCCAGCGCGGGGATCTCATGCTGGAGTTCTTC
GCCCACCCCAACTTGTTTATTGCAGCTTATAATGGTTACAAATAAAGCAATAGCATCACAAATTTCACAA
ATAAAGCATTTTTTTCACTGCATTCTAGTTGTGGTTTGTCCAAACTCATCAATGTATCTTATCATGTCTG
TATACCGTCGACCTCTAGCTAGAGCTTGGCGTAATCATGGTCATAGCTGTTTCCTGTGTGAAATTGTTAT
CCGCTCACAATTCCACACAACATACGAGCCGGAAGCATAAAGTGTAAAGCCTGGGGTGCCTAATGAGTGA
GCTAACTCACATTAATTGCGTTGCGCTCACTGCCCGCTTTCCAGTCGGGAAACCTGTCGTGCCAGCTGCA
TTAATGAATCGGCCAACGCGCGGGGAGAGGCGGTTTGCGTATTGGGCGCTCTTCCGCTTCCTCGCTCACT
GACTCGCTGCGCTCGGTCGTTCGGCTGCGGCGAGCGGTATCAGCTCACTCAAAGGCGGTAATACGGTTAT
CCACAGAATCAGGGGATAACGCAGGAAAGAACATGTGAGCAAAAGGCCAGCAAAAGGCCAGGAACCGTAA
AAAGGCCGCGTTGCTGGCGTTTTTCCATAGGCTCCGCCCCCCTGACGAGCATCACAAAAATCGACGCTCA
AGTCAGAGGTGGCGAAACCCGACAGGACTATAAAGATACCAGGCGTTTCCCCCTGGAAGCTCCCTCGTGC
GCTCTCCTGTTCCGACCCTGCCGCTTACCGGATACCTGTCCGCCTTTCTCCCTTCGGGAAGCGTGGCGCT
TTCTCATAGCTCACGCTGTAGGTATCTCAGTTCGGTGTAGGTCGTTCGCTCCAAGCTGGGCTGTGTGCAC
GAACCCCCCGTTCAGCCCGACCGCTGCGCCTTATCCGGTAACTATCGTCTTGAGTCCAACCCGGTAAGAC
ACGACTTATCGCCACTGGCAGCAGCCACTGGTAACAGGATTAGCAGAGCGAGGTATGTAGGCGGTGCTAC
AGAGTTCTTGAAGTGGTGGCCTAACTACGGCTACACTAGAAGAACAGTATTTGGTATCTGCGCTCTGCTG
AAGCCAGTTACCTTCGGAAAAAGAGTTGGTAGCTCTTGATCCGGCAAACAAACCACCGCTGGTAGCGGTG
GTTTTTTTGTTTGCAAGCAGCAGATTACGCGCAGAAAAAAAGGATCTCAAGAAGATCCTTTGATCTTTTC
TACGGGGTCTGACGCTCAGTGGAACGAAAACTCACGTTAAGGGATTTTGGTCATGAGATTATCAAAAAGG
ATCTTCACCTAGATCCTTTTAAATTAAAAATGAAGTTTTAAATCAATCTAAAGTATATATGAGTAAACTT
GGTCTGACAGTTACCAATGCTTAATCAGTGAGGCACCTATCTCAGCGATCTGTCTATTTCGTTCATCCAT
AGTTGCCTGACTCCCCGTCGTGTAGATAACTACGATACGGGAGGGCTTACCATCTGGCCCCAGTGCTGCA
ATGATACCGCGAGACCCACGCTCACCGGCTCCAGATTTATCAGCAATAAACCAGCCAGCCGGAAGGGCCG
AGCGCAGAAGTGGTCCTGCAACTTTATCCGCCTCCATCCAGTCTATTAATTGTTGCCGGGAAGCTAGAGT
AAGTAGTTCGCCAGTTAATAGTTTGCGCAACGTTGTTGCCATTGCTACAGGCATCGTGGTGTCACGCTCG
TCGTTTGGTATGGCTTCATTCAGCTCCGGTTCCCAACGATCAAGGCGAGTTACATGATCCCCCATGTTGT
GCAAAAAAGCGGTTAGCTCCTTCGGTCCTCCGATCGTTGTCAGAAGTAAGTTGGCCGCAGTGTTATCACT
CATGGTTATGGCAGCACTGCATAATTCTCTTACTGTCATGCCATCCGTAAGATGCTTTTCTGTGACTGGT
GAGTACTCAACCAAGTCATTCTGAGAATAGTGTATGCGGCGACCGAGTTGCTCTTGCCCGGCGTCAATAC
GGGATAATACCGCGCCACATAGCAGAACTTTAAAAGTGCTCATCATTGGAAAACGTTCTTCGGGGCGAAA
ACTCTCAAGGATCTTACCGCTGTTGAGATCCAGTTCGATGTAACCCACTCGTGCACCCAACTGATCTTCA
GCATCTTTTACTTTCACCAGCGTTTCTGGGTGAGCAAAAACAGGAAGGCAAAATGCCGCAAAAAAGGGAA
TAAGGGCGACACGGAAATGTTGAATACTCATACTCTTCCTTTTTCAATATTATTGAAGCATTTATCAGGG
TTATTGTCTCATGAGCGGATACATATTTGAATGTATTTAGAAAAATAAACAAATAGGGGTTCCGCGCACA
TTTCCCCGAAAAGTGCCACCTGACGTCGACGGATCGGGAGATCTCCCGATCCCCTATGGTGCACTCTCAG
TACAATCTGCTCTGATGCCGCATAGTTAAGCCAGTATCTGCTCCCTGCTTGTGTGTTGGAGGTCGCTGAG
TAGTGCGCGAGCAAAATTTAAGCTACAACAAGGCAAGGCTTGACCGACAATTGCATGAAGAATCTGCTTA
GGGTTAGGCGTTTTGCGCTGCTTCGCGATGTACGGGCCAGATATACGCGTTGACATTGATTATTGACTAG
TTATTAATAGTAATCAATTACGGGGTCATTAGTTCATAGCCCATATATGGAGTTCCGCGTTACATAACTT
ACGGTAAATGGCCCGCCTGGCTGACCGCCCAACGACCCCCGCCCATTGACGTCAATAATGACGTATGTTC
CCATAGTAACGCCAATAGGGACTTTCCATTGACGTCAATGGGTGGAGTATTTACGGTAAACTGCCCACTT
GGCAGTACATCAAGTGTATCATATGCCAAGTACGCCCCCTATTGACGTCAATGACGGTAAATGGCCCGCC
TGGCATTATGCCCAGTACATGACCTTATGGGACTTTCCTACTTGGCAGTACATCTACGTATTAGTCATCG
CTATTACCATGG
